Addgene plasmid #212092: 5'-BirA-FLAG Sap30bp-exon minimal CMV pCDNA5
Purpose: LR vector for integration of Sap30bp-exon into N2a FRT rtTA3 expression cells (BioID vector)
Depositing lab: Benjamin Blencowe. Depositing organization: University of Toronto. Publication: Systematic analysis of alternative exon-dependent interactome remodeling reveals multitasking functions of gene regulatory factors. Roth JF, Braunschweig U, Wu M, Li JD, Lin ZY, Larsen B, Weatheritt RJ, Gingras AC, Blencowe BJ. Mol Cell. 2023 Dec 7;83(23):4222-4238.e10. doi: 10.1016/j.molcel.2023.10.034. PubMed 38065061.
Backbone
  Vector backbone: 5'-BirA*-FLAG minimal CMV pCDNA5
  Vector type: Mammalian Expression
Growth in bacteria
  Bacterial resistance: Ampicillin, 100 μg/mL
  Growth temperature: 37°C
  Growth strain: DH5alpha
  Copy number: High Copy
Gene/Insert
  Gene/Insert name: Sap30bp-exon (alt name: XP_006533886.1)
  Species: M. musculus (mouse)
  Entrez Gene: Sap30bp (a.k.a. Hcngp, 2700016D05Rik)
  Cloning method: Gateway Cloning
Terms and licenses: Academic/Nonprofit Terms; Industry Terms: Not Available to Industry
How to cite: 5'-BirA-FLAG Sap30bp-exon minimal CMV pCDNA5 was a gift from Benjamin Blencowe (Addgene plasmid # 212092 ; http://n2t.net/addgene:212092 ; RRID:Addgene_212092)
