[The description below was written by a language model from this plasmid's Addgene catalogue record and pLannotate feature annotations shown in this document.]
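Description:
5'-BirA-FLAG Sap30bp-exon minimal CMV pCDNA5 is a mammalian expression plasmid built on a pcDNA5-type Flp-In backbone and designed for proximity-dependent biotinylation (BioID). It is the product of a Gateway LR reaction, and is intended for site-specific integration into N2a FRT rtTA3 mouse neuroblastoma cells. In bacteria it is maintained as a high-copy plasmid through a ColE1/pUC-type origin and selected with ampicillin via the β-lactamase gene. A partial f1 origin and remnants of lac regulatory sequence are also annotated in the backbone.

The expression cassette is driven by a tetracycline-responsive promoter, annotated as repeated tet operator fragments followed by a minimal CMV element, so transcription depends on the rtTA3 transactivator supplied by the host line and on doxycycline. Downstream lies the E. coli biotin ligase birA (named BirA* in the backbone, implying the promiscuous BioID mutant, although the annotation does not resolve the mutation). It is followed by a FLAG epitope, an attB1 site, the mouse Sap30bp coding sequence, attB2 and a bGH polyadenylation signal. This yields an N-terminally BirA-FLAG-tagged Sap30bp bait. The "-exon" label and the alternative protein accession indicate one particular splice isoform with respect to an alternative exon, but the record does not state explicitly whether the exon is included or skipped.

An FRT site sits immediately upstream of a hygromycin resistance gene with no annotated promoter in front of it. This is the usual Flp-In arrangement, in which Flp-mediated recombination into a genomic FRT locus places the marker behind a resident promoter, allowing hygromycin selection of isogenic, single-copy integrants. The construct is used to compare the interaction partners of alternative-exon-dependent protein isoforms.
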