Features (pLannotate 1.2.2; 25 found; start..end, strand, type, name):
    465..590     +  CDS            ble (fragment): BLE_KLEPN - Experimental evidence at protein level: Swiss-Prot protein existence level 1. Binding protein with a strong affinity to the bleomycin family of antibiotics. Binds to CL990; an antimitotic-antibiotic compound. From Klebsiella pneumoniae.
    585..706     +  polyA_signal   SV40 poly(A) signal: SV40 polyadenylation signal
    779..795     -  protein_bind   lac operator: The lac repressor binds to the lac operator to inhibit transcription in E. coli. This inhibition can be relieved by adding lactose or isopropyl-β-D-thiogalactopyranoside (IPTG). lac repressor encoded by lacI
    803..833     -  promoter       lac promoter: promoter for the E. coli lac operon
    848..869     -  protein_bind   CAP binding site: CAP binding activates transcription in the presence of cAMP. E. coli catabolite activator protein
    882..974     -  CDS            lacI (fragment): lac repressor; lacI; The lac repressor binds to the lac operator to inhibit transcription in E. coli. This inhibition can be relieved by adding lactose or isopropyl-β-D-thiogalactopyranoside (IPTG).
   1157..1745    -  rep_origin     ori: high-copy-number ColE1/pMB1/pBR322/pUC origin of replication
   1916..2776    -  CDS            AmpR: β-lactamase; bla; confers resistance to ampicillin, carbenicillin, and related antibiotics
   2777..2881    -  promoter       AmpR promoter: bla
   2940..2992    -  misc_feature   bom (fragment): basis of mobility region from pBR322
   3173..3193    +  promoter       tight TRE promoter (fragment): Tet-responsive promoter PTight, consisting of seven tet operator sequences followed by the minimal CMV promoter
   3210..3230    +  promoter       tight TRE promoter (fragment): Tet-responsive promoter PTight, consisting of seven tet operator sequences followed by the minimal CMV promoter
   3247..3267    +  promoter       tight TRE promoter (fragment): Tet-responsive promoter PTight, consisting of seven tet operator sequences followed by the minimal CMV promoter
   3284..3304    +  promoter       tight TRE promoter (fragment): Tet-responsive promoter PTight, consisting of seven tet operator sequences followed by the minimal CMV promoter
   3312..3357    +  promoter       TRE3GV promoter (fragment): 3rd-generation Tet-responsive promoter that can be activated by binding of Tet-On® 3G, optimized for retroviral and lentiviral vectors
   3482..4444    +  CDS            birA: BIRA_ECOLI - Also known as bioR, dhbB. Experimental evidence at protein level: Swiss-Prot protein existence level 1. Acts both as a biotin--[acetyl-CoA-carboxylase] ligase and a biotin-operon repressor. In the presence of ATP, BirA activates biotin to form the BirA-biotinyl-5'-adenylate (BirA-bio-5'-AMP or holoBirA) complex. HoloBirA can either transfer the biotinyl moiety to the biotin carboxyl carrier protein (BCCP) subunit of acetyl-CoA carboxylase, or bind to the biotin operator site and inhibit transcription of the operon. From Escherichia coli (strain K12).
   4475..4498    +  CDS            3xFLAG (fragment): three tandem FLAG® epitope tags
   4512..4529    +  protein_bind   attB1 (fragment): mutant version of attB; core recombination site for the Gateway® BP reaction BP Clonase™
   4538..5410    +  CDS            Sap30bp (fragment): S30BP_MOUSE - Also known as Hcngp. Experimental evidence at protein level: Swiss-Prot protein existence level 1. Induces cell death. May act as a transcriptional corepressor of a gene related to cell survival (By similarity). May be involved in the regulation of beta-2-microglobulin genes. From Mus musculus (Mouse).
   5415..5439    -  protein_bind   attB2: mutant version of attB; recombination site for the Gateway® BP reaction BP Clonase™
   5487..5711    +  polyA_signal   bGH poly(A) signal: bovine growth hormone polyadenylation signal
   5715..5736    +  promoter       SV40 promoter (fragment): SV40 enhancer and early promoter
   5757..5990    +  rep_origin     f1 ori (fragment) (sequence partly withheld): f1 bacteriophage origin of replication; arrow indicates direction of (+) strand synthesis
   5995..6042    +  protein_bind   FRT: FLP-mediated recombination occurs in the 8-bp core sequence TCTAGAAA (Turan and Bode, 2011). FLP recombinase from the Saccharomyces cerevisiae 2μ plasmid
   6050..455     +  CDS            HygR (across the origin): aminoglycoside phosphotransferase from E. coli; aph(4)-Ia; confers resistance to hygromycin
>Addgene plasmid #212092 | 5'-BirA-FLAG Sap30bp-exon minimal CMV pCDNA5 | addgene full sequence | sequence record 420887 | Addgene NGS Result
TCCGGCACCTCGTGCACGCGGATTTCGGCTCCAACAATGTCCTGACGGACAATGGCCGCATAACAGCGGT
CATTGACTGGAGCGAGGCGATGTTCGGGGATTCCCAATACGAGGTCGCCAACATCTTCTTCTGGAGGCCG
TGGTTGGCTTGTATGGAGCAGCAGACGCGCTACTTCGAGCGGAGGCATCCGGAGCTTGCAGGATCGCCGC
GGCTCCGGGCGTATATGCTCCGCATTGGTCTTGACCAACTCTATCAGAGCTTGGTTGACGGCAATTTCGA
TGATGCAGCTTGGGCGCAGGGTCGATGCGACGCAATCGTCCGATCCGGAGCCGGGACTGTCGGGCGTACA
CAAATCGCCCGCAGAAGCGCGGCCGTCTGGACCGATGGCTGTGTAGAAGTACTCGCCGATAGTGGAAACC
GACGCCCCAGCACTCGTCCGAGGGCAAAGGAATAGCACGTACTACGAGATTTCGATTCCACCGCCGCCTT
CTATGAAAGGTTGGGCTTCGGAATCGTTTTCCGGGACGCCGGCTGGATGATCCTCCAGCGCGGGGATCTC
ATGCTGGAGTTCTTCGCCCACCCCAACTTGTTTATTGCAGCTTATAATGGTTACAAATAAAGCAATAGCA
TCACAAATTTCACAAATAAAGCATTTTTTTCACTGCATTCTAGTTGTGGTTTGTCCAAACTCATCAATGT
ATCTTATCATGTCTGTATACCGTCGACCTCTAGCTAGAGCTTGGCGTAATCATGGTCATAGCTGTTTCCT
GTGTGAAATTGTTATCCGCTCACAATTCCACACAACATACGAGCCGGAAGCATAAAGTGTAAAGCCTGGG
GTGCCTAATGAGTGAGCTAACTCACATTAATTGCGTTGCGCTCACTGCCCGCTTTCCAGTCGGGAAACCT
GTCGTGCCAGCTGCATTAATGAATCGGCCAACGCGCGGGGAGAGGCGGTTTGCGTATTGGGCGCTCTTCC
GCTTCCTCGCTCACTGACTCGCTGCGCTCGGTCGTTCGGCTGCGGCGAGCGGTATCAGCTCACTCAAAGG
CGGTAATACGGTTATCCACAGAATCAGGGGATAACGCAGGAAAGAACATGTGAGCAAAAGGCCAGCAAAA
GGCCAGGAACCGTAAAAAGGCCGCGTTGCTGGCGTTTTTCCATAGGCTCCGCCCCCCTGACGAGCATCAC
AAAAATCGACGCTCAAGTCAGAGGTGGCGAAACCCGACAGGACTATAAAGATACCAGGCGTTTCCCCCTG
GAAGCTCCCTCGTGCGCTCTCCTGTTCCGACCCTGCCGCTTACCGGATACCTGTCCGCCTTTCTCCCTTC
GGGAAGCGTGGCGCTTTCTCATAGCTCACGCTGTAGGTATCTCAGTTCGGTGTAGGTCGTTCGCTCCAAG
CTGGGCTGTGTGCACGAACCCCCCGTTCAGCCCGACCGCTGCGCCTTATCCGGTAACTATCGTCTTGAGT
CCAACCCGGTAAGACACGACTTATCGCCACTGGCAGCAGCCACTGGTAACAGGATTAGCAGAGCGAGGTA
TGTAGGCGGTGCTACAGAGTTCTTGAAGTGGTGGCCTAACTACGGCTACACTAGAAGAACAGTATTTGGT
ATCTGCGCTCTGCTGAAGCCAGTTACCTTCGGAAAAAGAGTTGGTAGCTCTTGATCCGGCAAACAAACCA
CCGCTGGTAGCGGTGGTTTTTTTGTTTGCAAGCAGCAGATTACGCGCAGAAAAAAAGGATCTCAAGAAGA
TCCTTTGATCTTTTCTACGGGGTCTGACGCTCAGTGGAACGAAAACTCACGTTAAGGGATTTTGGTCATG
AGATTATCAAAAAGGATCTTCACCTAGATCCTTTTAAATTAAAAATGAAGTTTTAAATCAATCTAAAGTA
TATATGAGTAAACTTGGTCTGACAGTTACCAATGCTTAATCAGTGAGGCACCTATCTCAGCGATCTGTCT
ATTTCGTTCATCCATAGTTGCCTGACTCCCCGTCGTGTAGATAACTACGATACGGGAGGGCTTACCATCT
GGCCCCAGTGCTGCAATGATACCGCGAGACCCACGCTCACCGGCTCCAGATTTATCAGCAATAAACCAGC
CAGCCGGAAGGGCCGAGCGCAGAAGTGGTCCTGCAACTTTATCCGCCTCCATCCAGTCTATTAATTGTTG
CCGGGAAGCTAGAGTAAGTAGTTCGCCAGTTAATAGTTTGCGCAACGTTGTTGCCATTGCTACAGGCATC
GTGGTGTCACGCTCGTCGTTTGGTATGGCTTCATTCAGCTCCGGTTCCCAACGATCAAGGCGAGTTACAT
GATCCCCCATGTTGTGCAAAAAAGCGGTTAGCTCCTTCGGTCCTCCGATCGTTGTCAGAAGTAAGTTGGC
CGCAGTGTTATCACTCATGGTTATGGCAGCACTGCATAATTCTCTTACTGTCATGCCATCCGTAAGATGC
TTTTCTGTGACTGGTGAGTACTCAACCAAGTCATTCTGAGAATAGTGTATGCGGCGACCGAGTTGCTCTT
GCCCGGCGTCAATACGGGATAATACCGCGCCACATAGCAGAACTTTAAAAGTGCTCATCATTGGAAAACG
TTCTTCGGGGCGAAAACTCTCAAGGATCTTACCGCTGTTGAGATCCAGTTCGATGTAACCCACTCGTGCA
CCCAACTGATCTTCAGCATCTTTTACTTTCACCAGCGTTTCTGGGTGAGCAAAAACAGGAAGGCAAAATG
CCGCAAAAAAGGGAATAAGGGCGACACGGAAATGTTGAATACTCATACTCTTCCTTTTTCAATATTATTG
AAGCATTTATCAGGGTTATTGTCTCATGAGCGGATACATATTTGAATGTATTTAGAAAAATAAACAAATA
GGGGTTCCGCGCACATTTCCCCGAAAAGTGCCACCTGACGTCGACGGATCGGGAGATCTCCCGATCCCCT
ATGGTGCACTCTCAGTACAATCTGCTCTGATGCCGCATAGTTAAGCCAGTATCTGCTCCCTGCTTGTGTG
TTGGAGGTCGCTGAGTAGTGCGCGAGCAAAATTTAAGCTACAACAAGGCAAGGCTTGACCGACAATTGCA
TGAAGAATCTGCTTAGGGTTAGGCGTTTTGCGCTGCTTCGCGATGTACGGGCCAGATATACGCGTCTCGA
GGGATCCAAGCTGGCCGCACGTCTCCCTATCAGTGATAGAGAAGTCGACACGTCTCGAGCTCCCTATCAG
TGATAGAGAAGGTACGTCTAGAACGTCTCCCTATCAGTGATAGAGAAGTCGACACGTCTCGAGCTCCCTA
TCAGTGATAGAGAAGGTACCCCCTATATAAGCAGAGCTCGTTTAGTGAACCGTCAGATCGCCTGGAGACG
CCATCCACGCTGTTTTGACCTCCATAGAAGACACCGGGACCGATCCAGCCTCCGCGGAGGCTGGATCCTC
TAGCGTTTAAACTTAAGCTTGGTACCGAGCTCGGATCCAGCTAGCGCCACCATGAAGGACAACACCGTGC
CCCTGAAGCTGATCGCCCTGCTGGCCAACGGCGAGTTCCACAGCGGCGAGCAGCTGGGCGAGACCCTGGG
CATGAGCCGGGCCGCCATCAACAAGCACATCCAGACCCTGCGGGACTGGGGCGTGGACGTGTTCACCGTG
CCCGGCAAGGGCTACAGCCTGCCCGAGCCCATCCAGCTGCTGAACGCCAAGCAGATCCTGGGCCAGCTGG
ACGGCGGCAGCGTGGCCGTGCTGCCCGTGATCGACAGCACCAACCAGTACCTGCTGGACCGGATCGGCGA
GCTGAAGAGCGGCGACGCCTGCATCGCCGAGTACCAGCAGGCCGGCCGGGGCGGCCGGGGCCGGAAGTGG
TTCAGCCCCTTCGGCGCCAACCTGTACCTGAGCATGTTCTGGCGGCTGGAGCAGGGCCCCGCCGCCGCCA
TCGGCCTGAGCCTGGTGATCGGCATCGTGATGGCCGAGGTGCTGCGGAAGCTGGGCGCCGACAAGGTGCG
GGTGAAGTGGCCCAACGACCTGTACCTGCAGGACCGGAAGCTGGCCGGCATCCTGGTGGAGCTGACCGGC
AAGACCGGCGACGCCGCCCAGATCGTGATCGGCGCCGGCATCAACATGGCCATGCGGCGGGTGGAGGAGA
GCGTGGTGAACCAGGGCTGGATCACCCTGCAGGAGGCCGGCATCAACCTGGACCGGAACACCCTGGCCGC
CATGCTGATCCGGGAGCTGCGGGCCGCCCTGGAGCTGTTCGAGCAGGAGGGCCTGGCCCCCTACCTGAGC
CGGTGGGAGAAGCTGGACAACTTCATCAACCGGCCCGTGAAGCTGATCATCGGCGACAAGGAGATCTTCG
GCATCAGCCGGGGCATCGACAAGCAGGGCGCCCTGCTGCTGGAGCAGGACGGCATCATCAAGCCCTGGAT
GGGCGGCGAGATCAGCCTGCGGAGCGCCGAGAAGGGGGGATCTGGCCCCGGCGGCGGCGCGCCAGACTAC
AAAGACGATGACGATAAACTAGGCGCGCCCACAAGTTTGTACAAAAAAGTTGGCACCGCGGGGAAGAAAA
ATGTTTTGTCGTCTCTTGCAATTTATGCGGAATATTCAGACCCTGAATCTGATGGCGAAACTGGAGTCGA
CGCTGTAGGCGGAGCGACTGAGGAGAAAGGTGGTTTGGTATCTGACGCCTATGGAGAAGATGACTTCTCT
CGCCCAGGGGGTGATGAGGATGGTTATGAAGAAGAGGAGGACGAGAACAGTAAGCAGTCGGATAACACAG
AAGCAGAGAAGCGGGATCCCCAGGAATTAGTGGCCTCCTTTTCTGAAAGGGTTCGCAACATGTCACCCGA
TGAAATCAAGATCCCACCAGAACCGCCTGGCAGATGTTCAAATCACCTACAAGATAAGATCCAGAAGCTC
TACGAGCGGAAGATAAAGGAGGGGATGGATATGAACTACATCATCCAGAGGAAGAAGGAGTTCCGCAACC
CCAGCATCTACGAGAAACTGATCCAGTTCTGTGCCATTGATGAGCTGGGCACCAACTACCCAAAGGATAT
GTTCGATCCCCACGGCTGGTCTGAAGACTCCTACTATGAGGCATTAGCCAAGGCCCAGAAGATTGAAATG
GACAAATTAGAAAAGGCCAAAAAGGAGCGAACCAAAATTGAGTTTGTAACGGGCACCAAGAAAGGCACCA
CGACCAATGCCACGGCCACCAGCACCAGTACTGCCAGCACAGCTGTCGCAGATGCCCAGAAGAGGAAGAG
CAAGTGGGACTCTGCCATCCCCGTGACGACAATAGCACAGCCCACCATCCTCACCACCACAGCCACCCTG
CCAGCAGTGGTCACTGTCACCACTAGTGCCAGTGGCTCCAAGACCACCGTCATCTCTGCTGTGGGCACCA
TCGTGAAGAAGGCCAAGCAGTGATACCCAACTTTCTTGTACAAAGTGGTGTGACTCGAGTCTAGAGGGCC
CGTTTAAACCCGCTGATCAGCCTCGACTGTGCCTTCTAGTTGCCAGCCATCTGTTGTTTGCCCCTCCCCC
GTGCCTTCCTTGACCCTGGAAGGTGCCACTCCCACTGTCCTTTCCTAATAAAATGAGGAAATTGCATCGC
ATTGTCTGAGTAGGTGTCATTCTATTCTGGGGGGTGGGGTGGGGCAGGACAGCAAGGGGGAGGATTGGGA
AGACAATAGCAGGCATGCTGGGGATGCGGTGGGCTCTATGGCTTCTGAGGCGGAAAGAACCAGCTGGGGC
TCTAGGGGGTATCCCC
[124 nt withheld, positions 5757-5880]
C
[91 nt withheld, positions 5882-5972]
AGGGTGATGGTTCACGTACCTAGAAGTTCCTATTCCGAAGTTCCTATTCTCTAGAAAGTATAGGAACTTC
CTTGGCCAAAAAGCCTGAACTCACCGCGACGTCTGTCGAGAAGTTTCTGATCGAAAAGTTCGACAGCGTC
TCCGACCTGATGCAGCTCTCGGAGGGCGAAGAATCTCGTGCTTTCAGCTTCGATGTAGGAGGGCGTGGAT
ATGTCCTGCGGGTAAATAGCTGCGCCGATGGTTTCTACAAAGATCGTTATGTTTATCGGCACTTTGCATC
GGCCGCGCTCCCGATTCCGGAAGTGCTTGACATTGGGGAATTCAGCGAGAGCCTGACCTATTGCATCTCC
CGCCGTGCACAGGGTGTCACGTTGCAAGACCTGCCTGAAACCGAACTGCCCGCTGTTCTGCAGCCGGTCG
CGGAGGCCATGGATGCGATCGCTGCGGCCGATCTTAGCCAGACGAGCGGGTTCGGCCCATTCGGACCGCA
AGGAATCGGTCAATACACTACATGGCGTGATTTCATATGCGCGATTGCTGATCCCCATGTGTATCACTGG
CAAACTGTGATGGACGACACCGTCAGTGCGTCCGTCGCGCAGGCTCTCGATGAGCTGATGCTTTGGGCCG
AGGACTGCCCCGAAG
